Addgene plasmid #81009: pTriEx-NTOM20-LOV2
Purpose: Expression of LOV2 anchored to mitochondria
Depositing lab: Klaus Hahn. Depositing organization: University of North Carolina at Chapel Hill. Publication: LOVTRAP: an optogenetic system for photoinduced protein dissociation. Wang H, Vilela M, Winkler A, Tarnawski M, Schlichting I, Yumerefendi H, Kuhlman B, Liu R, Danuser G, Hahn KM. Nat Methods. 2016 Jul 18. doi: 10.1038/nmeth.3926. PubMed 27427858.
Backbone
  Vector backbone: pTriEx
  Backbone size w/o insert (bp): 5040
  Total vector size (bp): 6000
  Vector type: Mammalian Expression, Bacterial Expression, Insect Expression
Growth in bacteria
  Bacterial resistance: Ampicillin, 100 μg/mL
  Growth temperature: 37°C
  Growth strain: DH5alpha
  Copy number: High Copy
Gene/Insert
  Gene/Insert name: LOV2
  Species: Synthetic
  Insert size (bp): 432
  Promoter: CMV, p10
  Tag / fusion protein: NTOM20 (N terminal on insert)
  Cloning method: Unknown
  Sequencing primers: 5′ aagtatcgggccctttgtgc; 3′ GGCAGCCTGCACCTGAGGTTAATCAC
Terms and licenses: Academic/Nonprofit Terms; Industry Terms: Not Available to Industry
How to cite: pTriEx-NTOM20-LOV2 was a gift from Klaus Hahn (Addgene plasmid # 81009 ; http://n2t.net/addgene:81009 ; RRID:Addgene_81009)
