[The description below was written by a language model from this plasmid's Addgene catalogue record and pLannotate feature annotations shown in this document.]
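Description:
pTriEx-NTOM20-LOV2 is a multi-host expression plasmid built on the pTriEx backbone, designed to drive the same open reading frame in mammalian, insect and bacterial cells. It is maintained in E. coli through a high-copy ColE1/pUC-type origin and selected with ampicillin via the β-lactamase gene. Upstream of the coding region sit three stacked promoters: a CMV enhancer/promoter with a chimeric intron fragment for mammalian cells, a T7 promoter with a lac operator for inducible bacterial expression, and the baculovirus p10 promoter for insect cells. A rabbit β-globin polyadenylation signal and a T7 terminator close the unit. The cassette is flanked by baculovirus recombination regions (lef2/ORF603 and ORF1629), which allow transfer into a baculovirus genome by homologous recombination, and a single loxP site lies just beyond the ORF1629 arm.

The payload is a synthetic LOV2 domain fused at its N terminus to a fragment of human TOMM20 (NTOM20), the outer mitochondrial membrane import receptor, so that LOV2 is anchored to mitochondria. The automated annotation labels the LOV2 region as miniSOG, most likely because miniSOG is itself an engineered flavin-binding LOV2 domain and the sequences are related; the catalogue entry identifies the insert as LOV2. Backbone HSV and 6xHis tag sequences lie downstream, though the record does not say whether they are translated in frame with the fusion. The construct belongs to the LOVTRAP optogenetic system for photoinduced protein dissociation, where it provides the mitochondrially tethered LOV2 component. The annotated sequence is 5,479 nt, somewhat shorter than the roughly 6,000 bp total listed in the catalogue.
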