Features (pLannotate 1.2.2; 19 found; start..end, strand, type, name):
    110..937     +  misc_recomb    baculovirus recombination region (lef2/ORF603): contains ORF603 and part of lef2
    949..1308    +  enhancer       CMV enhancer (fragment): human cytomegalovirus immediate early enhancer
   1310..1509    +  promoter       CMV promoter: human cytomegalovirus (CMV) immediate early promoter
   1661..1791    +  intron         chimeric intron (fragment): chimera between introns from chicken β-actin and rabbit β-globin
   1860..1878    +  promoter       T7 promoter: promoter for bacteriophage T7 RNA polymerase
   1879..1903    +  protein_bind   lac operator: The lac repressor binds to the lac operator to inhibit transcription in E. coli. This inhibition can be relieved by adding lactose or isopropyl-β-D-thiogalactopyranoside (IPTG). lac repressor encoded by lacI
   1919..2028    +  promoter       p10 promoter: baculovirus promoter for expression in insect cells
   2043..2156    +  CDS            TOMM20 (fragment): TOM20_HUMAN - Also known as KIAA0016. Experimental evidence at protein level: Swiss-Prot protein existence level 1. Central component of the receptor complex responsible for the recognition and translocation of cytosolically synthesized mitochondrial preproteins. Together with TOM22 functions as the transit peptide receptor at the surface of the mitochondrion outer membrane and facilitates the movement of preproteins into the TOM40 translocation pore (By similarity). Required for the translocation across the mitochondrial outer membrane of cytochrome P450 monooxygenases. From Homo sapiens (Hum
   2175..2492    +  CDS            miniSOG: miniSOG is a basic (constitutively fluorescent) cyan fluorescent protein published in 2011, derived from Arabidopsis thaliana. It requires the cofactor flavin for fluorescence.
   2622..2654    +  CDS            HSV tag: HSV (herpes simplex virus) epitope tag
   2664..2681    +  CDS            6xHis: 6xHis affinity tag
   2696..2764    +  CDS            HBB (fragment): HBB_PONPY - Experimental evidence at transcript level: Swiss-Prot protein existence level 2. Involved in oxygen transport from the lung to the various peripheral tissues. From Pongo pygmaeus (Bornean orangutan).
   2839..2894    +  polyA_signal   β-globin poly(A) signal: rabbit β-globin polyadenylation signal (Gil and Proudfoot, 1987)
   2982..3029    +  terminator     T7 terminator: transcription terminator for bacteriophage T7 RNA polymerase
   3042..3747    +  misc_recomb    baculovirus recombination region (ORF1629): contains part of ORF1629
   3756..3789    +  protein_bind   loxP: Cre-mediated recombination occurs in the 8-bp core sequence (GCATACAT). Cre recombinase
   3957..4544    -  rep_origin     ori: high-copy-number ColE1/pMB1/pBR322/pUC origin of replication
   4557..5417    -  CDS            AmpR: β-lactamase; bla; confers resistance to ampicillin, carbenicillin, and related antibiotics
   5418..5469    -  promoter       AmpR promoter (fragment): bla
>Addgene plasmid #81009 | pTriEx-NTOM20-LOV2 | addgene full sequence | sequence record 156945 | Addgene assembled full plasmid sequence
AACTGTTACATTGCAAACGTGGTTTCGTGTGCCAAGTGTGAAAACCGATGTTTAATCAAGGCTCTGACGC
ATTTCTACAACCACGACTCCAAGTGTGTGGGTGAAGTCATGCATCTTTTAATCAAATCCCAAGATGTGTA
TAAACCACCAAACTGCCAAAAAATGAAAACTGTCGACAAGCTCTGTCCGTTTGCTGGCAACTGCAAGGGT
CTCAATCCTATTTGTAATTATTGAATAATAAAACAATTATAAATGTCAAATTTGTTTTTTATTAACGATA
CAAACCAAACGCAACAAGAACATTTGTAGTATTATCTATAATTGAAAACGCGTAGTTATAATCGCTGAGG
TAATATTTAAAATCATTTTCAAATGATTCACAGTTAATTTGCGACAATATAATTTTATTTTCACATAAAC
TAGACGCCTTGTCGTCTTCTTCTTCGTATTCCTTCTCTTTTTCATTTTTCTCTTCATAAAAATTAACATA
GTTATTATCGTATCCATATATGTATCTATCGTATAGAGTAAATTTTTTGTTGTCATAAATATATATGTCT
TTTTTAATGGGGTGTATAGTACCGCTGCGCATAGTTTTTCTGTAATTTACAACAGTGCTATTTTCTGGTA
GTTCTTCGGAGTGTGTTGCTTTAATTATTAAATTTATATAATCAATGAATTTGGGATCGTCGGTTTTGTA
CAATATGTTGCCGGCATAGTACGCAGCTTCTTCTAGTTCAATTACACCATTTTTTAGCAGCACCGGATTA
ACATAACTTTCCAAAATGTTGTACGAACCGTTAAACAAAAACAGTTCACCTCCCTTTTCTATACTATTGT
CTGCGAGCAGTTGTTTGTTGTTAAAAATAACAGCCATTGTAATGAGACGCACAAACTAATATCACAAACT
GGAAATGTCTATCAATATATAGTTGCTGATGGCCGGCCTATTAATAGTAATCAATTACGGGGTCATTAGT
TCATAGCCCATATATGGAGTTCCGCGTTACATAACTTACGGTAAATGGCCCGCCTGGCTGACCGCCCAAC
GACCCCCGCCCATTGACGTCAATAATGACGTATGTTCCCATAGTAACGCCAATAGGGACTTTCCATTGAC
GTCAATGGGTGGAGTATTTACGGTAAACTGCCCACTTGGCAGTACATCAAGTGTATCATATGCCAAGTCC
GCCCCCTATTGACGTCAATGACGGTAAATGGCCCGCCTGGCATTATGCCCAGTACATGACCTTACGGGAC
TTTCCTACTTGGCAGTACATCTACGTATTAGTCATCGCTATTACCATGCTGATGCGGTTTTGGCAGTACA
CCAATGGGCGTGGATAGCGGTTTGACTCACGGGGATTTCCAAGTCTCCACCCCATTGACGTCAATGGGAG
TTTGTTTTGGCACCAAAATCAACGGGACTTTCCAAAATGTCGTAATAACCCCGCCCCGTTGACGCAAATG
GGCGGTAGGCGTGTACGGTGGGAGGTCTATATAAGCAGACGTCGTTTAGTGAACCGTCAGATCACTAGAT
GCTTTATTGCGGTAGTTTATCACAGTTAAATTGCTAACGCCAGTCTCGAACTTAACGTGCAGAAGTTGGT
CGTGAGGCACTGGGCAGGTAAGTATCGGGCCCTTTGTGCGGGGGGAGCGGCTCGGGGCTGTCCGCGGGGG
GACGGCTGCCTTCGGGGGGGACGGGGCAGGGCGGGGTTCGGCTTCTGGCGTGTGACCGGCGGCTCTAGAG
CCTCTGCTAACCATGTTCATGCCTTCTTCTTTTTCCTACAGCTCCTGGGCAACGTGCTGGTTATTGTGCT
GTCTCATCATTTTGGCAAAGAATTGGATCGGACCGAAATTAATACGACTCACTATAGGGGAATTGTGAGC
GGATAACAATTCCCCGGAGTTAATCCGGGACCTTTAATTCAACCCAACACAATATATTATAGTTAAATAA
GAATTATTATCAAATCATTTGTATATTAATTAAAATACTATACTGTAAATTACATTTTATTTACAATCAA
AGGAGATATACCATGGTGGGCCGCAACAGCGCGATTGCAGCTGGAGTGTGCGGCGCGCTGTTCATTGGCT
ATTGCATTTACTTTGATCGCAAACGCCGCAGCGATCCGAACTTTAAATCTAGATTGGCTACTACACTTGA
ACGTATTGAGAAGAACTTTGTCATTACTGACCCAAGATTGCCAGATAATCCCATTATATTCGCGTCCGAT
AGTTTCTTGCAGTTGACAGAATATAGCCGTGAAGAAATTTTGGGAAGAAACTGCAGGTTTCTACAAGGTC
CTGAAACTGATCGCGCGACAGTGAGAAAAATTAGAGATGCCATAGATAACCAAACAGAGGTCACTGTTCA
GCTGATTAATTATACAAAGAGTGGTAAAAAGTTCTGGAACCTCTTTCACTTGCAGCCTATGCGAGATCAG
AAGGGAGATGTCCAGTACTTTATTGGGGTTCAGTTGGATGGAACTGAGCATGTCCGAGATGCTGCCGAGA
GAGAGGGAGTCATGCTGATTAAGAAAACTGCAGAAAATATTGATGAGGCGGCAAAAGAACTTTAAAAGCT
TGCGGCCGCACAGCTGTATACACGTGCAAGCCAGCCAGAACTCGCCCCGGAAGACCCCGAGGATCTCGAG
CACCACCATCACCATCACCATCACTAAGTGATTAACCTCAGGTGCAGGCTGCCTATCAGAAGGTGGTGGC
TGGTGTGGCCAATGCCCTGGCTCACAAATACCACTGAGATCGATCTTTTTCCCTCTGCCAAAAATTATGG
GGACATCATGAAGCCCCTTGAGCATCTGACTTCTGGCTAATAAAGGAAATTTATTTTCATTGCAATAGTG
TGTTGGAATTTTTTGTGTCTCTCACTCGGAAGGACATATGGGAGGGCAAATCATTTAAAACATCAGAATG
AGTATTTGGTTTAGAGTTTGGCAACATATGCCCATATGTAACTAGCATAACCCCTTGGGGCCTCTAAACG
GGTCTTGAGGGGTTTTTTGCTGAAAGCATGCGGAGGAAATTCTCCTTGAAGTTTCCCTGGTGTTCAAAGT
AAAGGAGTTTGCACCAGACGCACCTCTGTTCACTGGTCCGGCGTATTAAAACACGATACATTGTTATTAG
TACATTTATTAAGCGCTAGATTCTGTGCGTTGTTGATTTACAGACAATTGTTGTACGTATTTTAATAATT
CATTAAATTTATAATCTTTAGGGTGGTATGTTAGAGCGAAAATCAAATGATTTTCAGCGTCTTTATATCT
GAATTTAAATATTAAATCCTCAATAGATTTGTAAAATAGGTTTCGATTAGTTTCAAACAAGGGTTGTTTT
TCCGAACCGATGGCTGGACTATCTAATGGATTTTCGCTCAACGCCACAAAACTTGCCAAATCTTGTAGCA
GCAATCTAGCTTTGTCGATATTCGTTTGTGTTTTGTTTTGTAATAAAGGTTCGACGTCGTTCAAAATATT
ATGCGCTTTTGTATTTCTTTCATCACTGTCGTTAGTGTACAATTGACTCGACGTAAACACGTTAAATAGA
GCTTGGACATATTTAACATCGGGCGTGTTAGCTTTATTAGGCCGATTATCGTCGTCGTCCCAACCCTCGT
CGTTAGAAGTTGCTTCCGAAGACGATTTTGCCATAGCCACACGACGCCTATTAATTGTGTCGGCTAACAC
GTCCGCGATCAAATTTGTAGTTGAGCTTTTTGGAATTGCGATCGCATAACTTCGTATAGCATACATTATA
CGAAGTTATAAGCTCGGAACGCTGCGCTCGGTCGTTCGGCTGCGGCGAGCGGTATCAGCTCACTCAAAGG
CGGTAATACGGTTATCCACAGAATCAGGGGATAACGCAGGAAAGAACATGTGAGCAAAAGGCCAGCAAAA
GGCCAGGAACCGTAAAAAGGCCGCGTTGCTGGCGTTTTTCCATAGGCTCCGCCCCCTGACGAGCATCACA
AAAATCGACGCTCAAGTCAGAGGTGGCGAAACCCGACAGGACTATAAAGATACCAGGCGTTTCCCCCTGG
AAGCTCCCTCGTGCGCTCTCCTGTTCCGACCCTGCCGCTTACCGGATACCTGTCCGCCTTTCTCCCTTCG
GGAAGCGTGGCGCTTTCTCAATGCTCACGCTGTAGGTATCTCAGTTCGGTGTAGGTCGTTCGCTCCAAGC
TGGGCTGTGTGCACGAACCCCCCGTTCAGCCCGACCGCTGCGCCTTATCCGGTAACTATCGTCTTGAGTC
CAACCCGGTAAGACACGACTTATCGCCACTGGCAGCAGCCACTGGTAACAGGATTAGCAGAGCGAGGTAT
GTAGGCGGTGCTACAGAGTTCTTGAAGTGGTGGCCTAACTACGGCTACACTAGAAGAACAGTATTTGGTA
TCTGCGCTCTGCTGAAGCCAGTTACCTTCGGAAAAAGAGTTGGTAGCTCTTGATCCGGCAAACAAACCAC
CGCTGGTAGCGGTGGTTTTTTTGTTTGCAAGCAGCAGATTACGCGCAGAAAAAAAGGATCTCAAGAAGAT
CCTTTGTTACCAATGCTTAATCAGTGAGGCACCTATCTCAGCGATCTGTCTATTTCGTTCATCCATAGTT
GCCTGACTCCCCGTCGTGTAGATAACTACGATACGGGAGGGCTTACCATCTGGCCCCAGTGCTGCAATGA
TACCGCGAGACCCACGCTCACCGGCTCCAGATTTATCAGCAATAAACCAGCCAGCCGGAAGGGCCGAGCG
CAGAAGTGGTCCTGCAACTTTATCCGCCTCCATCCAGTCTATTAATTGTTGCCGGGAAGCTAGAGTAAGT
AGTTCGCCAGTTAATAGTTTGCGCAACGTTGTTGCCATTGCTACAGGCATCGTGGTGTCACGCTCGTCGT
TTGGTATGGCTTCATTCAGCTCCGGTTCCCAACGATCAAGGCGAGTTACATGATCCCCCATGTTGTGCAA
AAAAGCGGTTAGCTCCTTCGGTCCTCCGATCGTTGTCAGAAGTAAGTTGGCCGCAGTGTTATCACTCATG
GTTATGGCAGCACTGCATAATTCTCTTACTGTCATGCCATCCGTAAGATGCTTTTCTGTGACTGGTGAGT
ACTCAACCAAGTCATTCTGAGAATAGTGTATGCGGCGACCGAGTTGCTCTTGCCCGGCGTCAATACGGGA
TAATACCGCGCCACATAGCAGAACTTTAAAAGTGCTCATCATTGGAAAACGTTCTTCGGGGCGAAAACTC
TCAAGGATCTTACCGCTGTTGAGATCCAGTTCGATGTAACCCACTCGTGCACCCAACTGATCTTCAGCAT
CTTTTACTTTCACCAGCGTTTCTGGGTGAGCAAAAACAGGAAGGCAAAATGCCGCAAAAAAGGGAATAAG
GGCGACACGGAAATGTTGAATACTCATACTCTTCCTTTTTCAATATTATTGAAGCATTTATCAGGGTTAT
TGTCTCATGTCCGCGCGTT
