>Addgene plasmid #81009 | pTriEx-NTOM20-LOV2 | depositor partial sequence | sequence record 153389 | TOM20, LOV2
ATGGTGGGCCGCAACAGCGCGATTGCAGCTGGAGTGTGCGGCGCGCTGTTCATTGGCTATTGCATTTACT
TTGATCGCAAACGCCGCAGCGATCCGAACTTTAAATCTAGATTGGCTACTACACTTGAACGTATTGAGAA
GAACTTTGTCATTACTGACCCAAGATTGCCAGATAATCCCATTATATTCGCGTCCGATAGTTTCTTGCAG
TTGACAGAATATAGCCGTGAAGAAATTTTGGGAAGAAACTGCAGGTTTCTACAAGGTCCTGAAACTGATC
GCGCGACAGTGAGAAAAATTAGAGATGCCATAGATAACCAAACAGAGGTCACTGTTCAGCTGATTAATTA
TACAAAGAGTGGTAAAAAGTTCTGGAACCTCTTTCACTTGCAGCCTATGCGAGATCAGAAGGGAGATGTC
CAGTACTTTATTGGGGTTCAGTTGGATGGAACTGAGCATGTCCGAGATGCTGCCGAGAGAGAGGGAGTCA
TGCTGATTAAGAAAACTGCAGAAAATATTGATGAGGCGGCAAAAGAACTTTAA
