>Addgene plasmid #81009 | pTriEx-NTOM20-LOV2 | addgene partial sequence | sequence record 156943 | CMV-F 5'-CGCAAATGGGCGGTAGGCGTG-3'
CTATATAAGCAGACGTCGTTTAGTGAACCGTCAGATCACTAGATGCTTTATTGCGGTAGTTTATCACAGT
TAAATTGCTAACGCCAGTCTCGAACTTAACGTGCAGAAGTTGGTCGTGAGGCACTGGGCAGGTAAGTATC
GGGCCCTTTGTGCGGGGGGAGCGGCTCGGGGCTGTCCGCGGGGGGACGGCTGCCTTCGGGGGGGACGGGG
CAGGGCGGGGTTCGGCTTCTGGCGTGTGACCGGCGGCTCTAGAGCCTCTGCTAACCATGTTCATGCCTTC
TTCTTTTTCCTACAGCTCCTGGGCAACGTGCTGGTTATTGTGCTGTCTCATCATTTTGGCAAAGAATTGG
ATCGGACCGAAATTAATACGACTCACTATAGGGGAATTGTGAGCGGATAACAATTCCCCGGAGTTAATCC
GGGACCTTTAATTCAACCCAACACAATATATTATAGTTAAATAAGAATTATTATCAAATCATTTGTATAT
TAATTAAAATACTATACTGTAAATTACATTTTATTTACAATCAAAGGAGATATACCATGGTGGGCCGCAA
CAGCGCGATTGCAGCTGGAGTGTGCGGCGCGCTGTTCATTGGCTATTGCATTTACTTTGATCGCAAACGC
CGCAGCGATCCGAACTTTAAATCTAGATTGGCTACTACACTTGAACGTATTGAGAAGAACTTTGTCATTA
CTGACCCAAGATTGCCAGATAATCCCATTATATTCGCGTCCGATAGTTTCTTGCAGTTGACAGAATATAG
CCGTGAAGAAATTTTGGGAAGAAACTGCAGGTTTCTACAAGGTCCTGAAACTGATCGCGCGACAGTGAGA
AAAATTAGAGATGCCATAGATAACCAAACAGAGGTCACTGTTCAGCTGATTAATTA
