>Addgene plasmid #81009 | pTriEx-NTOM20-LOV2 | addgene partial sequence | sequence record 156944 | rb_glob_PA_term-R 5'-CCCATATGTCCTTCCGAGTG-3'
AAAATTCCAACACACTATTGCAATGAAAATAAATTTCCTTTATTAGCCAGAAGTCAGATGCTCAAGGGGC
TTCATGATGTCCCCATAATTTTTGGCAGAGGGAAAAAGATCGATCTCAGTGGTATTTGTGAGCCAGGGCA
TTGGCCACACCAGCCACCACCTTCTGATAGGCAGCCTGCACCTGAGGTTAATCACTTAGTGATGGTGATG
GTGATGGTGGTGCTCGAGATCCTCGGGGTCTTCCGGGGCGAGTTCTGGCTGGCTTGCACGTGTATACAGC
TGTGCGGCCGCAAGCTTTTAAAGTTCTTTTGCCGCCTCATCAATATTTTCTGCAGTTTTCTTAATCAGCA
TGACTCCCTCTCTCTCGGCAGCATCTCGGACATGCTCAGTTCCATCCAACTGAACCCCAATAAAGTACTG
GACATCTCCCTTCTGATCTCGCATAGGCTGCAAGTGAAAGAGGTTCCAGAACTTTTTACCACTCTTTGTA
TAATTAATCAGCTGAACAGTGACCTCTGTTTGGTTATCTATGGCATCTCTAATTTTTCTCACTGTCGCGC
GATCAGTTTCAGGACCTTGTAGAAACCTGCAGTTTCTTCCCAAAATTTCTTCACGGCTATATTCTGTCAA
CTGCAAGAAACTATCGGACGCGAATATAATGGGATTATCTGGCAATCTTGGGTCAGTAATGACAAAGTTC
TTCTCAATACGTTCAAGTGTAGTAGCCAATCTAGATTTAAAGTTCGGATCGCTGCGGCGTTTGCGATCAA
AGTAAATGCAATAGCCAATGAACAGCGCGCCGCACACTCCAGCTGCAATCGCGCTGTTGCGGCCCACCAT
GGTATATCTCCTTTGATTGTAAATAAAATGTAATTTACAGTATAGTATTTTAATTAATATACAAATGATT
TGATAATAATTCTTATTTAACTATAATATATTGTGTTGGGTTGAATTAAAGGTCCCGGATTAACTCCGGG
